Addgene plasmid #62208: pnos-Cas9-nos
Purpose: Expresses Cas9 under control of nanos promoter and 3'UTR. For germ line restricted genome engineering in Drosophila melanogaster.
Depositing lab: Simon Bullock. Depositing organization: MRC Laboratory of Molecular Biology. Publication: Optimized CRISPR/Cas tools for efficient germline and somatic genome engineering in Drosophila. Port F, Chen HM, Lee T, Bullock SL. Proc Natl Acad Sci U S A. 2014 Jul 7. pii: 201405500. 10.1073/pnas.1405500111 PubMed 25002478.
Backbone
  Vector backbone: pnos
  Backbone manufacturer: Johannes Bischof and Konrad Basler
  Backbone size w/o insert (bp): 9200
  Total vector size (bp): 13353
  Vector type: Insect Expression
Growth in bacteria
  Bacterial resistance: Ampicillin, 100 μg/mL
  Growth temperature: 37°C
  Growth strain: DH5alpha
  Copy number: Unknown
Gene/Insert
  Gene/Insert name: cas9
  Promoter: nanos
  Cloning method: Gibson Cloning
  Sequencing primers: 5′ GATAAAGAAGTATCGCGAATAC; 3′ TTACTATCTATCTGGTTAACCC
Resource information
  A portion of this plasmid was derived from a plasmid made by: hCas9 from George Church (Addgene plasmid 41815). pnos backbone from Johannes Bischof and Konrad Basler.
Terms and licenses: Academic/Nonprofit Terms; Industry Terms: Not Available to Industry
Depositor comments: Please visit crisprflydesign.org for more information. Please acknowledge Fillip Port and Simon Bullock when publishing work derived from the use of this plasmid.
How to cite: pnos-Cas9-nos was a gift from Simon Bullock (Addgene plasmid # 62208 ; http://n2t.net/addgene:62208 ; RRID:Addgene_62208)
