[The description below was written by a language model from this plasmid's Addgene catalogue record and pLannotate feature annotations shown in this document.]
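Description:
pnos-Cas9-nos is an insect expression plasmid of roughly 13.3 kb, built on the pnos backbone and designed for making transgenic Drosophila melanogaster that produce Cas9 specifically in the germ line. In bacteria it is maintained through a high-copy ColE1/pUC-type origin and selected with ampicillin via the β-lactamase gene and its own promoter. The backbone also carries an f1 phage origin and cloning-vector remnants, including lacZα and lacI fragments, the lac promoter/operator with its CAP binding site, and flanking T7 and T3 promoters.

The payload is the Streptococcus pyogenes Cas9 coding sequence, which the record says was derived from a humanised hCas9 plasmid and inserted by Gibson cloning. Expression is driven by the nanos promoter, which is listed in the catalogue but not annotated in the feature table; it presumably lies in the unannotated stretch upstream of the Cas9 CDS. Downstream of Cas9 sits the nanos 3'UTR, in which the annotation picks up the nanos translational control element, a motif that contributes to post-transcriptional restriction of expression. Together, the promoter and UTR are intended to confine Cas9 activity to germ cells.

For transgenesis, the plasmid carries a φC31 attB site, which allows integrase-mediated insertion into a genomic attP landing site. A mini-white gene serves as the eye-colour marker for identifying transformants. A single loxP site lies next to mini-white. The resulting fly lines are used for germline-restricted CRISPR genome engineering, where heritable edits are generated while somatic mutagenesis is limited.
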