Features (pLannotate 1.2.2; 16 found; start..end, strand, type, name):
     30..458     -  rep_origin     f1 ori (sequence partly withheld): f1 bacteriophage origin of replication; arrow indicates direction of (+) strand synthesis
    463..620     -  CDS            lacZα (fragment): LacZα fragment of β-galactosidase; lacZ fragment
    623..641     +  promoter       T7 promoter: promoter for bacteriophage T7 RNA polymerase
    666..4785    +  gene           mini-white: white; This modified version of the white gene lacks part of the first intron.
   4792..4825    -  protein_bind   loxP: Cre-mediated recombination occurs in the 8-bp core sequence (GCATACAT). Cre recombinase
   5773..9876    +  CDS            cas9: CAS9_STRP1 - Also known as csn1 From Streptococcus pyogenes serotype M1.
   9925..9988    +  ncRNA          nos TCE: Accession: RF00161 - Nanos 3' UTR translation control element
  10860..10929   +  protein_bind   attB: attB site for the φC31 integrase (Groth et al., 2000) phage φC31 integrase
  11148..11166   -  promoter       T3 promoter: promoter for bacteriophage T3 RNA polymerase
  11209..11231   -  protein_bind   lac operator (fragment): The lac repressor binds to the lac operator to inhibit transcription in E. coli. This inhibition can be relieved by adding lactose or isopropyl-β-D-thiogalactopyranoside (IPTG). lac repressor encoded by lacI
  11235..11265   -  promoter       lac promoter: promoter for the E. coli lac operon
  11280..11301   -  protein_bind   CAP binding site: CAP binding activates transcription in the presence of cAMP. E. coli catabolite activator protein
  11314..11406   -  CDS            lacI (fragment): lac repressor; lacI; The lac repressor binds to the lac operator to inhibit transcription in E. coli. This inhibition can be relieved by adding lactose or isopropyl-β-D-thiogalactopyranoside (IPTG).
  11589..12177   -  rep_origin     ori: high-copy-number ColE1/pMB1/pBR322/pUC origin of replication
  12348..13208   -  CDS            AmpR: β-lactamase; bla; confers resistance to ampicillin, carbenicillin, and related antibiotics
  13209..13313   -  promoter       AmpR promoter: bla
>Addgene plasmid #62208 | pnos-Cas9-nos | addgene full sequence | sequence record 258503 | Addgene NGS Result
CTAAATTGTAAGCGTTAATATTTTGTTAAAATTCGCGTTAAATTTTTGTTAAATCAGCTCATTTTTTAAC
CAATAGGCCGAAATCGGCAAAATCCCTTATAAATCAAAAGAATAGACCGAGATAGGGT
[37 nt withheld, positions 129-165]
AAAGAACGTGGACTCCAACGTCAAAGG
[49 nt withheld, positions 193-241]
T
[91 nt withheld, positions 243-333]
G
[124 nt withheld, positions 335-458]
CCCATTCGCCATTCAGGCTGCGCAACTGTTGGGAAGGGCGATCGGTGCGGGCCTCTTCGCTATTACGCCA
GCTGGCGAAAGGGGGATGTGCTGCAAGGCGATTAAGTTGGGTAACGCCAGGGTTTTCCCAGTCACGACGT
TGTAAAACGACGGCCAGTGAATTGTAATACGACTCACTATAGGGCGAATTGGGTACGTACCGGGCCCCTA
GTATGTATGTAAGTTAATAAAACCCATTTTTGCGGAAAGTAGATAAAAAAAACATTTTTTTTTTTTACTG
CACTGGATATCATTGAACTTATCTGATCAGTTTTAAATTTACTTCGATCCAAGGGTATTTGATGTACCAG
GTTCTTTCGATTACCTCTCACTCAAAATGACATTCCACTCAAAGTCAGCGCTGTTTGCCTCCTTCTCTGT
CCACAGAAATATCGCCGTCTCTTTCGCCGCTGCGTCCGCTATCTCTTTCGCCACCGTTTGTAGCGTTACG
TAGCGTCAATGTCCGCCTTCAGTTGCATTTTGTCAGCGGTTTCGTGACGAAGCTCCAAGCGGTTTACGCC
ATCAATTAAACACAAAGTGCTGTGCCAAAACTCCTCTCGCTTCTTATTTTTGTTTGTTTTTTGAGTGATT
GGGGTGGTGATTGGTTTTGGGTGGGTAAGCAGGGGAAAGTGTGAAAAATCCCGGCAATGGGCCAAGAGGA
TCAGGAGCTATTAATTCGCGGAGGCAGCAAACACCCATCTGCCGAGCATCTGAACAATGTGAGTAGTACA
TGTGCATACATCTTAAGTTCACTTGATCTATAGGAACTGCGATTGCAACATCAAATTGTCTGCGGCGTGA
GAACTGCGACCCACAAAAATCCCAAACCGCAATTGCACAAACAAATAGTGACACGAAACAGATTATTCTG
GTAGCTGTTCTCGCTATATAAGACAATTTTTGAGATCATATCATGATCAAGACATCTAAAGGCATTCATT
TTCGACTATATTCTTTTTTACAAAAAATATAACAACCAGATATTTTAAGCTGATCCTAGATGCACAAAAA
ATAAATAAAAGTATAAACCTACTTCGTAGGATACTTCGGGGTACTTTTTGTTCGGGGTTAGATGAGCATA
ACGCTTGTAGTTGATATTTGAGATCCCCTATCATTGCAGGGTGACAGCGGAGCGGCTTCGCAGAGCTGCA
TTAACCAGGGCTTCGGGCAGGCCAAAAACTACGGCACGCTCCGGCCACCCAGTCCGCCGGAGGACTCCGG
TTCAGGGAGCGGCCAACTAGCCGAGAACCTCACCTATGCCTGGCACAATATGGACATCTTTGGGGCGGTC
AATCAGCCGGGCTCCGGATGGCGGCAGCTGGTCAACCGGACACGCGGACTATTCTGCAACGAGCGACACA
TACCGGCGCCCAGGAAACATTTGCTCAAGAACGGTGAGTTTCTATTCGCAGTCGGCTGATCTGTGTGAAA
TCTTAATAAAGGGTCCAATTACCAATTTGAAACTCAGTTTGCGGCGTGGCCTATCCGGGCGAACTTTTGG
CCGTGATGGGCAGTTCCGGTGCCGGAAAGACGACCCTGCTGAATGCCCTTGCCTTTCGATCGCCGCAGGG
CATCCAAGTATCGCCATCCGGGATGCGACTGCTCAATGGCCAACCTGTGGACGCCAAGGAGATGCAGGCC
AGGTGCGCCTATGTCCAGCAGGATGACCTCTTTATCGGCTCCCTAACGGCCAGGGAACACCTGATTTTCC
AAGCCATGGTGCGGATGCCACGACATCTGACCTATCGGCAGCGAGTGGCCCGCGTGGATCAGGTGATCCA
GGAGCTTTCGCTCAGCAAATGTCAGCACACGATCATCGGTGTGCCCGGCAGGGTGAAAGGTCTGTCCGGC
GGAGAAAGGAAGCGTCTGGCATTCGCCTCCGAGGCTCTAACCGATCCGCCGCTTCTGATCTGCGATGAGC
CCACCTCCGGACTGGACTCCTTTACCGCCCACAGCGTCGTCCAGGTGCTGAAGAAGCTGTCGCAGAAGGG
CAAGACCGTCATCCTGACCATTCATCAGCCGTCTTCCGAGCTGTTTGAGCTCTTTGACAAGATCCTTCTG
ATGGCCGAGGGCAGGGTAGCTTTCTTGGGCACTCCCAGCGAAGCCGTCGACTTCTTTTCCTAGTGAGTTC
GATGTGTTTATTAAGGGTATCTAGTATTACATAACATCTCAACTCCTATCCAGCGTGGGTGCCCAGTGTC
CTACCAACTACAATCCGGCGGACTTTTACGTACAGGTGTTGGCCGTTGTGCCCGGACGGGAGATCGAGTC
CCGTGATCGGATCGCCAAGATATGCGACAATTTTGCCATTAGCAAAGTAGCCCGGGATATGGAGCAGTTG
TTGGCCACCAAAAATCTGGAGAAGCCACTGGAGCAGCCGGAGAATGGGTACACCTACAAGGCCACCTGGT
TCATGCAGTTCCGGGCGGTCCTGTGGCGATCCTGGCTGTCGGTGCTCAAGGAACCACTCCTCGTAAAAGT
GCGACTTATTCAGACAACGGTGAGTGGTTCCAGTGGAAACAAATGATATAACGCTTACAATTCTTGGAAA
CAAATTCGCTAGATTTTAGATAGAATTGCCTGATTCCACACCCTTCTTAGTTTTTTTCAATGAGATGTAT
AGTTTATAGTTTTGCAGAAGATAAATAAATTTCATTTAACTCGCGAATATTAATGAGATGCGAGTAACAT
TTTAATTTGCAGATGGTTGCCATCTTGATTGGCCTCATCTTTTTGGGCCAACAACTCACGCAAGTGGGTG
TGATGAATATCAACGGAGCCATCTTCCTCTTCCTGACCAACATGACCTTTCAAAACGTCTTTGCCACGAT
AAATGTAAGTCATGTTTAGAATACATTTGCATTTCAATAATTTACTAACTTTCTAATGAATCGATTCGAT
TTAGGTGTTCACCTCAGAGCTGCCAGTTTTTATGAGGGAGGCCCGAAGTCGACTTTATCGCTGTGACACA
TACTTTCTGGGCAAAACGATTGCCGAATTGCCGCTTTTTCTCACAGTGCCACTGGTCTTCACGGCGATTG
CCTATCCGATGATCGGACTGCGGGCCGGAGTGCTGCACTTCTTCAACTGCCTGGCGCTGGTCACTCTGGT
GGCCAATGTGTCAACGTCCTTCGGATATCTAATATCCTGCGCCAGCTCCTCGACCTCGATGGCGCTGTCT
GTGGGTCCGCCGGTTATCATACCATTCCTGCTCTTTGGCGGCTTCTTCTTGAACTCGGGCTCGGTGCCAG
TATACCTCAAATGGTTGTCGTACCTCTCATGGTTCCGTTACGCCAACGAGGGTCTGCTGATTAACCAATG
GGCGGACGTGGAGCCGGGCGAAATTAGCTGCACATCGTCGAACACCACGTGCCCCAGTTCGGGCAAGGTC
ATCCTGGAGACGCTTAACTTCTCCGCCGCCGATCTGCCGCTGGACTACGTGGGTCTGGCCATTCTCATCG
TGAGCTTCCGGGTGCTCGCATATCTGGCTCTAAGACTTCGGGCCCGACGCAAGGAGTAGCCGACATATAT
CCGAAATAACTGCTTGTTTTTTTTTTTTACCATTATTACCATCGTGTTTACTGTTTATTGCCCCCTCAAA
AAGCTAATGTAATTATATTTGTGCCAATAAAAACAAGATATGACCTATAGAATACAAGTATTTCCCCTTC
GAACATCCCCACAAGTAGACTTTGGATTTGTCTTCTAACCAAAAGACTTACACACCTGCATACCTTACAT
CAAAAACTCGTTTATCGCTACATAAAACACCGGGATATATTTTTTATATACATACTTTTCAAATCGCGCG
CCCTCTTCATAATTCACCTCCACCACACCACGTTTCGTAGTTGCTCTTTCGCTGTCTCCCACCCGCTCTC
CGCAACACATTCACCTTTTGTTCGACGACCTTGGAGCGACTGTCGTTAGTTCCGCGCGATTCGGTTCGCT
CAAATGGTTCCGAGTGGTTCATTTCGTCTCAATAGAAATTAGTAATAAATATTTGTATGTACAATTTATT
TGCTCCAATATATTTGTATATATTTCCCTCACAGCTATATTTATTCTAATTTAATATTATGACTTTTTAA
GGTAATTTTTTGTGACCTGTTCGGAGTGATTAGCGTTACAATTTGAACTGAAAGTGACATCCAGTGTTTG
TTCCTTGTGTAGATGCATCTCAAAAAAATGGTGGGCATAATAGTGTTGTTTATATATATCAAAAATAACA
ACTATAATAATAAGAATACATTTAATTTAGAAAATGCTTGGATTTCACTGGAACTAGGCTAGCATAACTT
CGTATAATGTATGCTATACGAAGTTATGCTAGCGGATCCAAGCTTCGACCGTTTTAACCTCGAAATATGC
ACATGTAAGGACGGATGTGAGCGAACGCCAGTGATGACCGGGATCAGAGGTAACCTACCATGCATGGTGG
GGATTAGGTGACCGTTCGCAGGTAGTTTGATCGGAGCGAATGTTCGGGGGGTCTGGCGTCAGAGGCTCTA
AACTTTATGTAATTCCTGCCGCGAAACACGCACGTATCAAGCAGTCAGCTGTTCTCTTCGTTCAGCGCGC
GCCGGTGTTGCAAAACGAGCGCTCTTCGCCGGCGGTGGCTCGTGCGATAGTTCGTTTTGTCGGTAATCCG
ATGTTGCCGCGCCGATATCATGTGATGTTGTCACAGTGCGCGAAATTCGAATGGTGGTGTGCAGTGATTG
TGTTGTGACGGCGAGTGGCGCGTGTGGGTGCTTAGTTTTGGGAGATGTTTTCGTATTTTTTTGTTGATAA
CTCAGGCTTTGTTGCTGTGTTGTAGTACTATTTTCCATTGCGCGGTGTCCAGCTTTTAATTAGTGGCACA
TATTCTTAGCAAGTAAAAATTATTTTGCATACTATTAAATTTCTTATAAATTATTTTCTAAAATTAAGTT
TACCTTTTCAATTTTACTAAAAATATCGATATATTTATTATCGCTGGAAAACTACATTATTCCACCTCTA
AGCAAGAACCGTTAGTTGGCGCGTAGCTTTACCACAAAATTCCTGGAATTGCCGTACGCTTCGCAGTTGT
TTCAAGTTGTCTAAGGGACATACGATTTTTTTTGCCTCTGCGTCACGATTTTAACCCAAAAGCGAGTTTA
GTTACATGTACATTATTATTAGATAAAGAAGTATCGCGAATACTTCAGTTGAATAAACTGTGCTTGGTTT
TTGGGTGAGGATTTGTGGAAAGTAGAGTGCGCGATAACCGTAACTTTCGACCCGGATTTTCGCCATGGAC
AAGAAGTACTCCATTGGGCTCGATATCGGCACAAACAGCGTCGGCTGGGCCGTCATTACGGACGAGTACA
AGGTGCCGAGCAAAAAATTCAAAGTTCTGGGCAATACCGATCGCCACAGCATAAAGAAGAACCTCATTGG
CGCCCTCCTGTTCGACTCCGGGGAGACGGCCGAAGCCACGCGGCTCAAAAGAACAGCACGGCGCAGATAT
ACCCGCAGAAAGAATCGGATCTGCTACCTGCAGGAGATCTTTAGTAATGAGATGGCTAAGGTGGATGACT
CTTTCTTCCATAGGCTGGAGGAGTCCTTTTTGGTGGAGGAGGATAAAAAGCACGAGCGCCACCCAATCTT
TGGCAATATCGTGGACGAGGTGGCGTACCATGAAAAGTACCCAACCATATATCATCTGAGGAAGAAGCTT
GTAGACAGTACTGATAAGGCTGACTTGCGGTTGATCTATCTCGCGCTGGCGCATATGATCAAATTTCGGG
GACACTTCCTCATCGAGGGGGACCTGAACCCAGACAACAGCGATGTCGACAAACTCTTTATCCAACTGGT
TCAGACTTACAATCAGCTTTTCGAAGAGAACCCGATCAACGCATCCGGAGTTGACGCCAAAGCAATCCTG
AGCGCTAGGCTGTCCAAATCCCGGCGGCTCGAAAACCTCATCGCACAGCTCCCTGGGGAGAAGAAGAACG
GCCTGTTTGGTAATCTTATCGCCCTGTCACTCGGGCTGACCCCCAACTTTAAATCTAACTTCGACCTGGC
CGAAGATGCCAAGCTTCAACTGAGCAAAGACACCTACGATGATGATCTCGACAATCTGCTGGCCCAGATC
GGCGACCAGTACGCAGACCTTTTTTTGGCGGCAAAGAACCTGTCAGACGCCATTCTGCTGAGTGATATTC
TGCGAGTGAACACGGAGATCACCAAAGCTCCGCTGAGCGCTAGTATGATCAAGCGCTATGATGAGCACCA
CCAAGACTTGACTTTGCTGAAGGCCCTTGTCAGACAGCAACTGCCTGAGAAGTACAAGGAAATTTTCTTC
GATCAGTCTAAAAATGGCTACGCCGGATACATTGACGGCGGAGCAAGCCAGGAGGAATTTTACAAATTTA
TTAAGCCCATCTTGGAAAAAATGGACGGCACCGAGGAGCTGCTGGTAAAGCTTAACAGAGAAGATCTGTT
GCGCAAACAGCGCACTTTCGACAATGGAAGCATCCCCCACCAGATTCACCTGGGCGAACTGCACGCTATC
CTCAGGCGGCAAGAGGATTTCTACCCCTTTTTGAAAGATAACAGGGAAAAGATTGAGAAAATCCTCACAT
TTCGGATACCCTACTATGTAGGCCCCCTCGCCCGGGGAAATTCCAGATTCGCGTGGATGACTCGCAAATC
AGAAGAGACCATCACTCCCTGGAACTTCGAGGAAGTCGTGGATAAGGGGGCCTCTGCCCAGTCCTTCATC
GAAAGGATGACTAACTTTGATAAAAATCTGCCTAACGAAAAGGTGCTTCCTAAACACTCTCTGCTGTACG
AGTACTTCACAGTTTATAACGAGCTCACCAAGGTCAAATACGTCACAGAAGGGATGAGAAAGCCAGCATT
CCTGTCTGGAGAGCAGAAGAAAGCTATCGTGGACCTCCTCTTCAAGACGAACCGGAAAGTTACCGTGAAA
CAGCTCAAAGAAGACTATTTCAAAAAGATTGAATGTTTCGACTCTGTTGAAATCAGCGGAGTGGAGGATC
GCTTCAACGCATCCCTGGGAACGTATCACGATCTCCTGAAAATCATTAAAGACAAGGACTTCCTGGACAA
TGAGGAGAACGAGGACATTCTTGAGGACATTGTCCTCACCCTTACGTTGTTTGAAGATAGGGAGATGATT
GAAGAACGCTTGAAAACTTACGCTCATCTCTTCGACGACAAAGTCATGAAACAGCTCAAGAGGCGCCGAT
ATACAGGATGGGGGCGGCTGTCAAGAAAACTGATCAATGGGATCCGAGACAAGCAGAGTGGAAAGACAAT
CCTGGATTTTCTTAAGTCCGATGGATTTGCCAACCGGAACTTCATGCAGTTGATCCATGATGACTCTCTC
ACCTTTAAGGAGGACATCCAGAAAGCACAAGTTTCTGGCCAGGGGGACAGTCTTCACGAGCACATCGCTA
ATCTTGCAGGTAGCCCAGCTATCAAAAAGGGAATACTGCAGACCGTTAAGGTCGTGGATGAACTCGTCAA
AGTAATGGGAAGGCATAAGCCCGAGAATATCGTTATCGAGATGGCCCGAGAGAACCAAACTACCCAGAAG
GGACAGAAGAACAGTAGGGAAAGGATGAAGAGGATTGAAGAGGGTATAAAAGAACTGGGGTCCCAAATCC
TTAAGGAACACCCAGTTGAAAACACCCAGCTTCAGAATGAGAAGCTCTACCTGTACTACCTGCAGAACGG
CAGGGACATGTACGTGGATCAGGAACTGGACATCAATCGGCTCTCCGACTACGACGTGGATCATATCGTG
CCCCAGTCTTTTCTCAAAGATGATTCTATTGATAATAAAGTGTTGACAAGATCCGATAAAAATAGAGGGA
AGAGTGATAACGTCCCCTCAGAAGAAGTTGTCAAGAAAATGAAAAATTATTGGCGGCAGCTGCTGAACGC
CAAACTGATCACACAACGGAAGTTCGATAATCTGACTAAGGCTGAACGAGGTGGCCTGTCTGAGTTGGAT
AAAGCCGGCTTCATCAAAAGGCAGCTTGTTGAGACACGCCAGATCACCAAGCACGTGGCCCAAATTCTCG
ATTCACGCATGAACACCAAGTACGATGAAAATGACAAACTGATTCGAGAGGTGAAAGTTATTACTCTGAA
GTCTAAGCTGGTCTCAGATTTCAGAAAGGACTTTCAGTTTTATAAGGTGAGAGAGATCAACAATTACCAC
CATGCGCATGATGCCTACCTGAATGCAGTGGTAGGCACTGCACTTATCAAAAAATATCCCAAGCTTGAAT
CTGAATTTGTTTACGGAGACTATAAAGTGTACGATGTTAGGAAAATGATCGCAAAGTCTGAGCAGGAAAT
AGGCAAGGCCACCGCTAAGTACTTCTTTTACAGCAATATTATGAATTTTTTCAAGACCGAGATTACACTG
GCCAATGGAGAGATTCGGAAGCGACCACTTATCGAAACAAACGGAGAAACAGGAGAAATCGTGTGGGACA
AGGGTAGGGATTTCGCGACAGTCCGGAAGGTCCTGTCCATGCCGCAGGTGAACATCGTTAAAAAGACCGA
AGTACAGACCGGAGGCTTCTCCAAGGAAAGTATCCTCCCGAAAAGGAACAGCGACAAGCTGATCGCACGC
AAAAAAGATTGGGACCCCAAGAAATACGGCGGATTCGATTCTCCTACAGTCGCTTACAGTGTACTGGTTG
TGGCCAAAGTGGAGAAAGGGAAGTCTAAAAAACTCAAAAGCGTCAAGGAACTGCTGGGCATCACAATCAT
GGAGCGATCAAGCTTCGAAAAAAACCCCATCGACTTTCTCGAGGCGAAAGGATATAAAGAGGTCAAAAAA
GACCTCATCATTAAGCTTCCCAAGTACTCTCTCTTTGAGCTTGAAAACGGCCGGAAACGAATGCTCGCTA
GTGCGGGCGAGCTGCAGAAAGGTAACGAGCTGGCACTGCCCTCTAAATACGTTAATTTCTTGTATCTGGC
CAGCCACTATGAAAAGCTCAAAGGGTCTCCCGAAGATAATGAGCAGAAGCAGCTGTTCGTGGAACAACAC
AAACACTACCTTGATGAGATCATCGAGCAAATAAGCGAATTCTCCAAAAGAGTGATCCTCGCCGACGCTA
ACCTCGATAAGGTGCTTTCTGCTTACAATAAGCACAGGGATAAGCCCATCAGGGAGCAGGCAGAAAACAT
TATCCACTTGTTTACTCTGACCAACTTGGGCGCGCCTGCAGCCTTCAAGTACTTCGACACCACCATAGAC
AGAAAGCGGTACACCTCTACAAAGGAGGTCCTGGACGCCACACTGATTCATCAGTCAATTACGGGGCTCT
ATGAAACAAGAATCGACCTCTCTCAGCTCGGTGGAGACAGCAGGGCTGACCCCAAGAAGAAGAGGAAGGT
GTGAGCGAATCCAGCTCTGGAGCAGAGGCTCTGGCAGCTTTTGCAGCGTTTATATAACATGAAATATATA
TACGCATTCCGATCAAAGCTGGGTTAACCAGATAGATAGTAACGTTTAACTAGCGCCTGGCGCGTTCGAT
TTTAAAGAGATTTAGAGCGTTATCCCGTGCCTATAGATCTTATAGTATAGACAACGAACGATCACTCAAA
TCCAAGTCAATAATTCAAGAATTTATGTCTGTTTCTGTGAAAGGGAAACTAATTTTGTTAAAGAAGACTT
ACAATATCGTAATACTTGTTCAATCGTCGTGGCCGATAGAAATATCTTACAATCCGAAAGTTGATGAATG
GAATTGGTCTGCAACTGGTCGCCTTCATTTTGTAAAATGTTCGCTTGCGGCCGAAAAATTTCGATATATC
TACAATTGATATACAATCTTTACTAAATTTTGAAAAAGGAACACTTTGAATTTCGAACTGTCAATCGTAT
CATTAGAATTTAATCTAAATTTAAATCTTGCTAAAGGAAATAGCAAGGAACACTTTCGTCGTCGGCTACG
CATTCATTGTAAAATTTTAAATTTTGACATTCCGCACTTTTTGATAGATAAGCGAAGAGTATTTTTATTA
CATGTATCGCAAGTATTCATTTCAACACACATATCTATATATATATGTTATATATTTATTCAATTTTGTT
TACCATTGATCAATTTTTCACACATGAAACAACCGCCAGCATTATATAATTTTTTTATTTTTTTAAAAAA
TGTGTACACATATTCTGAAAATGAAAAATTCAATGGCTCGAGTGCCAAATAAAGAAATGGTTACAATTTA
AGGAAACAAATGTCCTTCTTGCGTTTGAAACAACTAATCCTTTTCGCCCTCGCGGCGTTTCTCGAAAAGG
GCCAGGAAGGATCCACTAGTGTCGACGATGTAGGTCACGGTCTCGAAGCCGCGGTGCGGGTGCCAGGGCG
TGCCCTTGGGCTCCCCGGGCGCGTACTCCACCTCACCCATCTGGTCCATCATGATGAACGGGTCGAGGTG
GCGGTAGTTGATCCCGGCGAACGCGCGGCGCACCGGGAAGCCCTCGCCCTCGAAACCGCTGGGCGCGGTG
GTCACGGTGAGCACGGGACGTGCGACGGCGTCGGCGGGTGCGGATACGCGGGGCAGCGTCAGCGGGTTCT
CGACGGTCACGGCGGGCATGTCGACACTAGTTCTAGCCAGCTTTTGTTCCCTTTAGTGAGGGTTAATTTC
GAGCTTGGCGTAATCATGGTCATAGCTGTTTCCTGTGTGAAATTGTTATCCGCTCACAATTCCACACAAC
ATACGAGCCGGAAGCATAAAGTGTAAAGCCTGGGGTGCCTAATGAGTGAGCTAACTCACATTAATTGCGT
TGCGCTCACTGCCCGCTTTCCAGTCGGGAAACCTGTCGTGCCAGCTGCATTAATGAATCGGCCAACGCGC
GGGGAGAGGCGGTTTGCGTATTGGGCGCTCTTCCGCTTCCTCGCTCACTGACTCGCTGCGCTCGGTCGTT
CGGCTGCGGCGAGCGGTATCAGCTCACTCAAAGGCGGTAATACGGTTATCCACAGAATCAGGGGATAACG
CAGGAAAGAACATGTGAGCAAAAGGCCAGCAAAAGGCCAGGAACCGTAAAAAGGCCGCGTTGCTGGCGTT
TTTCCATAGGCTCCGCCCCCCTGACGAGCATCACAAAAATCGACGCTCAAGTCAGAGGTGGCGAAACCCG
ACAGGACTATAAAGATACCAGGCGTTTCCCCCTGGAAGCTCCCTCGTGCGCTCTCCTGTTCCGACCCTGC
CGCTTACCGGATACCTGTCCGCCTTTCTCCCTTCGGGAAGCGTGGCGCTTTCTCATAGCTCACGCTGTAG
GTATCTCAGTTCGGTGTAGGTCGTTCGCTCCAAGCTGGGCTGTGTGCACGAACCCCCCGTTCAGCCCGAC
CGCTGCGCCTTATCCGGTAACTATCGTCTTGAGTCCAACCCGGTAAGACACGACTTATCGCCACTGGCAG
CAGCCACTGGTAACAGGATTAGCAGAGCGAGGTATGTAGGCGGTGCTACAGAGTTCTTGAAGTGGTGGCC
TAACTACGGCTACACTAGAAGAACAGTATTTGGTATCTGCGCTCTGCTGAAGCCAGTTACCTTCGGAAAA
AGAGTTGGTAGCTCTTGATCCGGCAAACAAACCACCGCTGGTAGCGGTGGTTTTTTTGTTTGCAAGCAGC
AGATTACGCGCAGAAAAAAAGGATCTCAAGAAGATCCTTTGATCTTTTCTACGGGGTCTGACGCTCAGTG
GAACGAAAACTCACGTTAAGGGATTTTGGTCATGAGATTATCAAAAAGGATCTTCACCTAGATCCTTTTA
AATTAAAAATGAAGTTTTAAATCAATCTAAAGTATATATGAGTAAACTTGGTCTGACAGTTACCAATGCT
TAATCAGTGAGGCACCTATCTCAGCGATCTGTCTATTTCGTTCATCCATAGTTGCCTGACTCCCCGTCGT
GTAGATAACTACGATACGGGAGGGCTTACCATCTGGCCCCAGTGCTGCAATGATACCGCGAGACCCACGC
TCACCGGCTCCAGATTTATCAGCAATAAACCAGCCAGCCGGAAGGGCCGAGCGCAGAAGTGGTCCTGCAA
CTTTATCCGCCTCCATCCAGTCTATTAATTGTTGCCGGGAAGCTAGAGTAAGTAGTTCGCCAGTTAATAG
TTTGCGCAACGTTGTTGCCATTGCTACAGGCATCGTGGTGTCACGCTCGTCGTTTGGTATGGCTTCATTC
AGCTCCGGTTCCCAACGATCAAGGCGAGTTACATGATCCCCCATGTTGTGCAAAAAAGCGGTTAGCTCCT
TCGGTCCTCCGATCGTTGTCAGAAGTAAGTTGGCCGCAGTGTTATCACTCATGGTTATGGCAGCACTGCA
TAATTCTCTTACTGTCATGCCATCCGTAAGATGCTTTTCTGTGACTGGTGAGTACTCAACCAAGTCATTC
TGAGAATAGTGTATGCGGCGACCGAGTTGCTCTTGCCCGGCGTCAATACGGGATAATACCGCGCCACATA
GCAGAACTTTAAAAGTGCTCATCATTGGAAAACGTTCTTCGGGGCGAAAACTCTCAAGGATCTTACCGCT
GTTGAGATCCAGTTCGATGTAACCCACTCGTGCACCCAACTGATCTTCAGCATCTTTTACTTTCACCAGC
GTTTCTGGGTGAGCAAAAACAGGAAGGCAAAATGCCGCAAAAAAGGGAATAAGGGCGACACGGAAATGTT
GAATACTCATACTCTTCCTTTTTCAATATTATTGAAGCATTTATCAGGGTTATTGTCTCATGAGCGGATA
CATATTTGAATGTATTTAGAAAAATAAACAAATAGGGGTTCCGCGCACATTTCCCCGAAAAGTGCCAC
