>Addgene plasmid #62208 | pnos-Cas9-nos | addgene partial sequence | sequence record 104056 | miniwhite-F 5'-TTTGTGACCTGTTCGGAGTGA-3'
ACTGAAAGTGACATCCAGTGTTTGTTCCTTGTGTAGATGCATCTCAAAAAAATGGTGGGCATAATAGTGT
TGTTTATATATATCAAAAATAACAACTATAATAATAAGAATACATTTAATTTAGAAAATGCTTGGATTTC
ACTGGAACTAGGCTAGCATAACTTCGTATAATGTATGCTATACGAAGTTATGCTAGCGGATCCAAGCTTC
GACCGTTTTAACCTCGAAATATGCACATGTAAGGACGGATGTGAGCGAACGCCAGTGATGACCGGGATCA
GAGGTAACCTACCATGCATGGTGGGGATTAGGTGACCGTTCGCAGGTAGTTTGATCGGAGCGAATGTTCG
GGGGGTCTGGCGTCAGAGGCTCTAAACTTTATGTAATTCCTGCCGCGAAACACGCACGTATCAAGCAGTC
AGCTGTTCTCTTCGTTCAGCGCGCGCCGGTGTTGCAAAACGAGCGCTCTTCGCCGGCGGTGGCTCGTGCG
ATAGTTCGTTTTGTCGGTAATCCGATGTTGCCGCGCCGATATCATGTGATGTTGTCACAGTGCGCGAAAT
TCGAATGGTGGTGTGCAGTGATTGTGTTGTGACGGCGAGTGGCGCGTGTGGGTGCTTAGTTTTGGGAGAT
GTTTTCGTATTTTTTTGTTGATAACTCAGGCTTTGTTGCTGTGTTGTAGTACTATTTTCCATTGCGCGGT
GTCCAGCTTTTAATTAGTGGCACATATTCTTAGCAAGTAAAAATTATTTTGCATACTATTAAATTTCTTA
TAAATTATTTTCTAAAATTAAGTTTACCTTTTCAATTTTACTAAAAATATCGATATATTTATTATCGCTG
GAAAACTACATTATTCCACCTCTAAGCAAGAACCGTTAGTTGGCGCGTAGCTTTACCACAAAATTCCTGG
AATTGCCGTACGCTTCGCAGTTGTTTCAAGTTGTCTAAGGGACATACGATTTTT
