>Addgene plasmid #62208 | pnos-Cas9-nos | addgene partial sequence | sequence record 104057 | dCas9-F2 5'-CCAAAGAGGTGCTGGACG-3'
TTACGGGGCTCTATGAAACAAGAATCGACCTCTCTCAGCTCGGTGGAGACAGCAGGGCTGACCCCAAGAA
GAAGAGGAAGGTGTGAGCGAATCCAGCTCTGGAGCAGAGGCTCTGGCAGCTTTTGCAGCGTTTATATAAC
ATGAAATATATATACGCATTCCGATCAAAGCTGGGTTAACCAGATAGATAGTAACGTTTAACTAGCGCCT
GGCGCGTTCGATTTTAAAGAGATTTAGAGCGTTATCCCGTGCCTATAGATCTTATAGTATAGACAACGAA
CGATCACTCAAATCCAAGTCAATAATTCAAGAATTTATGTCTGTTTCTGTGAAAGGGAAACTAATTTTGT
TAAAGAAGACTTACAATATCGTAATACTTGTTCAATCGTCGTGGCCGATAGAAATATCTTACAATCCGAA
AGTTGATGAATGGAATTGGTCTGCAACTGGTCGCCTTCATTTTGTAAAATGTTCGCTTGCGGCCGAAAAA
TTTCGATATATCTACAATTGATATACAATCTTTACTAAATTTTGAAAAAGGAACACTTTGAATTTCGAAC
TGTCAATCGTATCATTAGAATTTAATCTAAATTTAAATCTTGCTAAAGGAAATAGCAAGGAACACTTTCG
TCGTCGGCTACGCATTCATTGTAAAATTTTAAATTTTGACATTCCGCACTTTTTGATAGATAAGCGAAGA
GTATTTTTATTACATGTATCGCAAGTATTCATTTCAACACACATATCTATATATATATGTTATATATTTA
TTCAATTTTGTTTACCATTGATCAATTTTTCACACATGAAACAACCGCCAGCATTATATAATTTTTTTAT
TTTTTTAAAAAATGTGTACACATATTCTGAAAATGAAAA
