>Addgene plasmid #62208 | pnos-Cas9-nos | addgene partial sequence | sequence record 104058 | hdCas9-R2 5'-CCGGCTTTATCCAACTCAGAC-3'
CCTTAGTCAGATTATCGAACTTCCGTTGTGTGATCAGTTTGGCGTTCAGCAGCTGCCGCCAATAATTTTT
CATTTTCTTGACAACTTCTTCTGAGGGGACGTTATCACTCTTCCCTCTATTTTTATCGGATCTTGTCAAC
ACTTTATTATCAATAGAATCATCTTTGAGAAAAGACTGGGGCACGATATGATCCACGTCGTAGTCGGAGA
GCCGATTGATGTCCAGTTCCTGATCCACGTACATGTCCCTGCCGTTCTGCAGGTAGTACAGGTAGAGCTT
CTCATTCTGAAGCTGGGTGTTTTCAACTGGGTGTTCCTTAAGGATTTGGGACCCCAGTTCTTTTATACCC
TCTTCAATCCTCTTCATCCTTTCCCTACTGTTCTTCTGTCCCTTCTGGGTAGTTTGGTTCTCTCGGGCCA
TCTCGATAACGATATTCTCGGGCTTATGCCTTCCCATTACTTTGACGAGTTCATCCACGACCTTAACGGT
CTGCAGTATTCCCTTTTTGATAGCTGGGCTACCTGCAAGATTAGCGATGTGCTCGTGAAGACTGTCCCCC
TGGCCAGAAACTTGTGCTTTCTGGATGTCCTCCTTAAAGGTGAGAGAGTCATCATGGATCAACTGCATGA
AGTTCCGGTTGGCAAATCCATCGGACTTAAGAAAATCCAGGATTGTCTTTCCACTCTGCTTGTCTCGGAT
CCCATTGATCAGTTTTCTTGACAGCCGCCCCCATCCTGTATATCGGCGCCTCTTGAGCTGTTTCATGACT
TTGTCGTCGAAGAGATGAGCGTAAGTTTTCAAGCGTTCTTCAATCATCTCCCTATCTTCAAACAACGTAA
GGGTGAGGACAATGTCCTCAAGAATGTCCTCGTTCTCCTCATTGTCCAGGAAGTCCTTGTCTTTAATGAT
TTTCAGGAGATCGTGATACGTTCCCAGGGATGCGTTGAAGCGATCCTCCACTCCGCTGATTTCAACAGAG
TCGAAACATTCAATCTTT
