>Addgene plasmid #62208 | pnos-Cas9-nos | addgene partial sequence | sequence record 104059 | hSpCas9-R1 5'-CGCTCGTGCTTCTTATCCTC-3'
TCCTCCAGCCTATGGAAGAAAGAGTCATCCACCTTAGCCATCTCATTACTAAAGATCTCCTGCAGGTAGC
AGATCCGATTCTTTCTGCGGGTATATCTGCGCCGTGCTGTTCTTTTGAGCCGCGTGGCTTCGGCCGTCTC
CCCGGAGTCGAACAGGAGGGCGCCAATGAGGTTCTTCTTTATGCTGTGGCGATCGGTATTGCCCAGAACT
TTGAATTTTTTGCTCGGCACCTTGTACTCGTCCGTAATGACGGCCCAGCCGACGCTGTTTGTGCCGATAT
CGAGCCCAATGGAGTACTTCTTGTCCATGGCGAAAATCCGGGTCGAAAGTTACGGTTATCGCGCACTCTA
CTTTCCACAAATCCTCACCCAAAAACCAAGCACAGTTTATTCAACTGAAGTATTCGCGATACTTCTTTAT
CTAATAATAATGTACATGTAACTAAACTCGCTTTTGGGTTAAAATCGTGACGCAGAGGCAAAAAAAATCG
TATGTCCCTTAGACAACTTGAAACAACTGCGAAGCGTACGGCAATTCCAGGAATTTTGTGGTAAAGCTAC
GCGCCAACTAACGGTTCTTGCTTAGAGGTGGAATAATGTAGTTTTCCAGCGATAATAAATATATCGATAT
TTTTAGTAAAATTGAAAAGGTAAACTTAATTTTAGAAAATAATTTATAAGAAATTTAATAGTATGCAAAA
TAATTTTTACTTGCTAAGAATATGTGCCACTAATTAAAAGCTGGACACCGCGCAATGGAAAATAGTACTA
CAACACAGCAACAAAGCCTGAGTTATCAACAAAA
